>Addgene plasmid #25180 | MYST1 | depositor partial sequence | sequence record 11654 | Author sequence
ACCAAGGTGAAGTATGTGGACAAGATCCACATCGGGAACTACGAAATTGATGCCTGGTATTTCTCACCAT
TCCCCGAAGACTATGGGAAACAGCCCAAGCTCTGGCTCTGCGAGTACTGCCTCAAGTACATGAAATATGA
GAAGAGCTACCGCTTCCACTTGGGTCAGTGCCAGTGGCGGCAGCCCCCCGGGAAAGAGATCTACCGCAAG
AGCAACATCTCCGTGCACGAAGTTGATGGCAAAGACCATAAGATTTACTGTCAGAACCTGTGTCTGCTGG
CCAAGCTTTTCCTGGACCATAAGACACTGTACTTTGACGTGGAGCCGTTCGTCTTTTACATCCTGACTGA
GGTGGACCGGCAGGGGGCCCACATTGTTGGCTACTTCTCCAAGGAGAAGGAGTCCCCGGATGGAAACAAT
GTGGCCTGCATCCTGACCTTGCCCCCCTACCAACGCCGCGGCTACGGGAAGTTCCTCATCGCTTTCAGTT
ATGAGCTCTCCAAGCTGGAGAGCACAGTCGGCTCCCCGGAGAAGCCGCTGTCTGACCTGGGCAAGCTCAG
CTACCGCAGCTACTGGTCCTGGGTGCTGCTGGAGAACCTGCGGGACTTCCGGGGCACACTGTCCATCAAG
GACCTCAGCCAGATGACCAGTATCACCCAAAATGACATCATCAGTACCCTGCAATCCCTCAATATGGTCA
AGTACTGGAAGGGCCAGCACGTGATCTGTGTCACACCCAAGCTGGTGGAGGAGCACCTCAAAAGTGCCCA
GTATAAGAAACCACCCATCACAGTGGACTCCGTCTGCCTCAAGTGGGCACCCCCCAAG
