>Addgene plasmid #25180 | MYST1 | addgene partial sequence | sequence record 31258 | 25180 with T7
AATATTTTGTTTACTTTAGAAGGAGATATACCATGGGCAGCAGCCATCATCATCATCATCACAGCAGCGG
CCTGGTTCCGCGTGGTAGTACCAAGGTGAAGTATGTGGACAAGATCCACATCGGGAACTACGAAATTGAT
GCCTGGTATTTCTCACCATTCCCCGAAGACTATGGGAAACAGCCCAAGCTCTGGCTCTGCGAGTACTGCC
TCAAGTACATGAAATATGAGAAGAGCTACCGCTTCCACTTGGGTCAGTGCCAGTGGCGGCAGCCCCCCGG
GAAAGAGATCTACCGCAAGAGCAACATCTCCGTGCACGAAGTTGATGGCAAAGACCATAAGATTTACTGT
CAGAACCTGTGTCTGCTGGCCAAGCTTTTCCTGGACCATAAGACACTGTACTTTGACGTGGAGCCGTTCG
TCTTTTACATCCTGACTGAGGTGGACCGGCAGGGGGCCCACATTGTTGGCTACTTCTCCAAGGAGAAGGA
GTCCCCGGATGGAAACAATGTGGCCTGCATCCTGACCTTGCCCCCCTACCAACGCCGCGGCTACGGGAAG
TTCCTCATCGCTTTCAGTTATGAGCTCTCCAAGCTGGAGAGCACAGTCGGCTCCCCGGAGAAGCCGCTGT
CTGACCTGGGCAAGCTCAGCTACCGCAGCTACTGGTCCTGGGTGCTGCTGGAGAACCTGCGGGACTTCCG
GGGCACACTGTCCATCAAGGACCTCAGCCAGATGACCAGTATCACCCAAAATGACATCATCAGTACCCTG
CAATCCCTCAATATGGTCAAGTACTGGAAGGGCCAGCACGTGATCTGTGTCACACCCAAGCTGGTGGAGG
AGCACCTCAAAAGTGCCCAGTATAAGAAACCACCCATCACAGTGGACTCCGTCTGCCTCA
