[The description below was written by a language model from this plasmid's Addgene catalogue record.]
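Description:
MYST1 is a bacterial expression plasmid built on the pET28a-LIC backbone, a ligation-independent-cloning derivative of the pET28a vector. It is selected with kanamycin, is recorded as low copy, and is propagated in a standard cloning strain (DH5alpha). The backbone is listed at 7328 bp without the insert. No feature table accompanies the record, so the promoter, origin and other regulatory parts are not explicitly annotated. The T7 and T7-terminator sequencing primers are consistent with the usual pET arrangement, in which the insert sits between a T7 promoter and T7 terminator and is transcribed by T7 RNA polymerase in a suitable expression host.

The insert, MYST1_01, is an 828 bp fragment of human KAT8 (also known as MYST1, MOF or hMOF), which encodes a histone acetyltransferase of the MYST family. It carries an N-terminal His tag, which allows the recombinant protein to be purified by immobilised metal affinity chromatography. The record notes that the insert may not be the full open reading frame, which fits a construct designed around a defined portion of the protein, although the exact boundaries are not given. The stated purpose is bacterial production of protein for structure determination, and the insert's alternative names point to two deposited crystal structures associated with this construct. It is therefore mainly useful for producing purified KAT8 fragment for crystallography or for related biochemical and biophysical work. Distribution is limited to academic and nonprofit users.
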