Addgene plasmid #25180: MYST1
Purpose: Bacterial expression for structure determination; may not be full ORF
Depositing lab: Cheryl Arrowsmith. Depositing organization: University of Toronto.
Backbone
  Vector backbone: pET28a-LIC
  Backbone manufacturer: SGC
  Backbone size w/o insert (bp): 7328
  Vector type: Bacterial Expression
Growth in bacteria
  Bacterial resistance: Kanamycin, 50 μg/mL
  Growth temperature: 37°C
  Growth strain: DH5alpha
  Copy number: Low Copy
Gene/Insert
  Gene/Insert name: MYST1_01 (alt names: PDB: 2GIV, 2PQ8; MYST histone acetyltransferase 1)
  Species: H. sapiens (human)
  Insert size (bp): 828
  Entrez Gene: KAT8 (a.k.a. LIGOWS, MOF, MYST1, ZC2HC8, hMOF)
  Tag / fusion protein: His (N terminal on insert)
  Cloning method: Restriction Enzyme
  Sequencing primers: 5′ T7; 3′ T7-term
Terms and licenses: Academic/Nonprofit Terms; Industry Terms: Not Available to Industry
How to cite: MYST1 was a gift from Cheryl Arrowsmith (Addgene plasmid # 25180 ; http://n2t.net/addgene:25180 ; RRID:Addgene_25180)
